>Addgene plasmid #131969 | pDONR221_SLC25A31 | addgene full sequence | sequence record 260162 | Addgene NGS Result
CTTTCCTGCGTTATCCCCTGATTCTGTGGATAACCGTATTACCGCCTTTGAGTGAGCTGATACCGCTCGC
CGCAGCCGAACGACCGAGCGCAGCGAGTCAGTGAGCGAGGAAGCGGAAGAGCGCCCAATACGCAAACCGC
CTCTCCCCGCGCGTTGGCCGATTCATTAATGCAGCTGGCACGACAGGTTTCCCGACTGGAAAGCGGGCAG
TGAGCGCAACGCAATTAATACGCGTACCGCTAGCCAGGAAGAGTTTGTAGAAACGCAAAAAGGCCATCCG
TCAGGATGGCCTTCTGCTTAGTTTGATGCCTGGCAGTTTATGGCGGGCGTCCTGCCCGCCACCCTCCGGG
CCGTTGCTTCACAACGTTCAAATCCGCTCCCGGCGGATTTGTCCTACTCAGGAGAGCGTTCACCGACAAA
CAACAGATAAAACGAAAGGCCCAGTCTTCCGACTGAGCCTTTCGTTTTATTTGATGCCTGGCAGTTCCCT
ACTCTCGCGTTAACGCTAGCATGGATGTTTTCCCAGTCACGACGTTGTAAAACGACGGCCAGTCTTAAGC
TCGGGCCCCAAATAATGATTTTATTTTGACTGATAGTGACCTGTTCGTTGCAACACATTGATGAGCAATG
CTTTTTTATAATGCCAACTTTGTACAAAAAAGCAGGCTCCACCATGCACCGCGAGCCAGCCAAGAAGAAG
GCCGAGAAGCGGCTGTTCGACGCCAGCTCCTTTGGCAAGGATCTGCTGGCAGGAGGAGTGGCAGCAGCCG
TGAGCAAGACCGCCGTGGCCCCCATCGAGAGAGTGAAGCTGCTGCTGCAGGTGCAGGCCTCTAGCAAGCA
GATCAGCCCAGAGGCCAGGTATAAGGGCATGGTGGACTGCCTGGTGAGAATCCCCAGGGAGCAGGGCTTC
TTTTCCTTCTGGCGCGGCAACCTGGCCAATGTGATCCGGTATTTTCCTACACAGGCCCTGAACTTCGCCT
TTAAGGATAAGTACAAGCAGCTGTTCATGTCCGGCGTGAACAAGGAGAAGCAGTTCTGGAGATGGTTTCT
GGCCAATCTGGCATCTGGAGGAGCAGCAGGAGCCACCAGCCTGTGCGTGGTGTATCCTCTGGACTTCGCA
AGGACAAGGCTGGGAGTGGATATCGGCAAGGGCCCAGAGGAGCGCCAGTTTAAGGGCCTGGGCGACTGTA
TCATGAAGATCGCCAAGTCTGATGGAATCGCAGGACTGTACCAGGGATTCGGCGTGTCCGTGCAGGGCAT
CATCGTGTACCGGGCCTCTTATTTTGGCGCCTACGACACCGTGAAGGGCCTGCTGCCCAAGCCTAAGAAG
ACACCCTTCCTGGTGTCTTTCTTTATCGCCCAGGTGGTGACCACATGCAGCGGCATCCTGTCCTATCCTT
TTGACACCGTGCGGAGAAGGATGATGATGCAGAGCGGCGAGGCCAAGAGACAGTATAAGGGCACACTGGA
TTGTTTCGTGAAGATCTACCAGCACGAGGGCATCTCCTCTTTCTTTAGAGGCGCCTTTTCCAATGTGCTG
AGGGGAACCGGAGGCGCCCTGGTGCTGGTGCTGTACGACAAGATCAAGGAGTTCTTTCACATCGATATCG
GCGGCAGGGACCCAGCTTTCTTGTACAAAGTTGGCATTATAAGAAAGCATTGCTTATCAATTTGTTGCAA
CGAACAGGTCACTATCAGTCAAAATAAAATCATTATTTGCCATCCAGCTGATATCCCCTATAGTGAGTCG
TATTACATGGTCATAGCTGTTTCCTGGCAGCTCTGGCCCGTGTCTCAAAATCTCTGATGTTACATTGCAC
AAGATAAAAATATATCATCATGAACAATAAAACTGTCTGCTTACATAAACAGTAATACAAGGGGTGTTAT
GAGCCATATTCAACGGGAAACGTCGAGGCCGCGATTAAATTCCAACATGGATGCTGATTTATATGGGTAT
AAATGGGCTCGCGATAATGTCGGGCAATCAGGTGCGACAATCTATCGCTTGTATGGGAAGCCCGATGCGC
CAGAGTTGTTTCTGAAACATGGCAAAGGTAGCGTTGCCAATGATGTTACAGATGAGATGGTCAGACTAAA
CTGGCTGACGGAATTTATGCCTCTTCCGACCATCAAGCATTTTATCCGTACTCCTGATGATGCATGGTTA
CTCACCACTGCGATCCCCGGAAAAACAGCATTCCAGGTATTAGAAGAATATCCTGATTCAGGTGAAAATA
TTGTTGATGCGCTGGCAGTGTTCCTGCGCCGGTTGCATTCGATTCCTGTTTGTAATTGTCCTTTTAACAG
CGATCGCGTATTTCGTCTCGCTCAGGCGCAATCACGAATGAATAACGGTTTGGTTGATGCGAGTGATTTT
GATGACGAGCGTAATGGCTGGCCTGTTGAACAAGTCTGGAAAGAAATGCATAAACTTTTGCCATTCTCAC
CGGATTCAGTCGTCACTCATGGTGATTTCTCACTTGATAACCTTATTTTTGACGAGGGGAAATTAATAGG
TTGTATTGATGTTGGACGAGTCGGAATCGCAGACCGATACCAGGATCTTGCCATCCTATGGAACTGCCTC
GGTGAGTTTTCTCCTTCATTACAGAAACGGCTTTTTCAAAAATATGGTATTGATAATCCTGATATGAATA
AATTGCAGTTTCATTTGATGCTCGATGAGTTTTTCTAATCAGAATTGGTTAATTGGTTGTAACACTGGCA
GAGCATTACGCTGACTTGACGGGACGGCGCAAGCTCATGACCAAAATCCCTTAACGTGAGTTACGCGTCG
TTCCACTGAGCGTCAGACCCCGTAGAAAAGATCAAAGGATCTTCTTGAGATCCTTTTTTTCTGCGCGTAA
TCTGCTGCTTGCAAACAAAAAAACCACCGCTACCAGCGGTGGTTTGTTTGCCGGATCAAGAGCTACCAAC
TCTTTTTCCGAAGGTAACTGGCTTCAGCAGAGCGCAGATACCAAATACTGTTCTTCTAGTGTAGCCGTAG
TTAGGCCACCACTTCAAGAACTCTGTAGCACCGCCTACATACCTCGCTCTGCTAATCCTGTTACCAGTGG
CTGCTGCCAGTGGCGATAAGTCGTGTCTTACCGGGTTGGACTCAAGACGATAGTTACCGGATAAGGCGCA
GCGGTCGGGCTGAACGGGGGGTTCGTGCACACAGCCCAGCTTGGAGCGAACGACCTACACCGAACTGAGA
TACCTACAGCGTGAGCTATGAGAAAGCGCCACGCTTCCCGAAGGGAGAAAGGCGGACAGGTATCCGGTAA
GCGGCAGGGTCGGAACAGGAGAGCGCACGAGGGAGCTTCCAGGGGGAAACGCCTGGTATCTTTATAGTCC
TGTCGGGTTTCGCCACCTCTGACTTGAGCGTCGATTTTTGTGATGCTCGTCAGGGGGGCGGAGCCTATGG
AAAAACGCCAGCAACGCGGCCTTTTTACGGTTCCTGGCCTTTTGCTGGCCTTTTGCTCACATGTT
Features (pLannotate 1.2.2; 10 found; start..end, strand, type, name):
    121..213     +  CDS            lacI (fragment): lac repressor; lacI; The lac repressor binds to the lac operator to inhibit transcription in E. coli. This inhibition can be relieved by adding lactose or isopropyl-β-D-thiogalactopyranoside (IPTG).
    268..295     -  terminator     rrnB T2 terminator: transcription terminator T2 from the E. coli rrnB gene
    427..470     +  terminator     rrnB T1 terminator: Escherichia coli rrnB; transcription terminator T1 from the E. coli rrnB gene
    517..553     -  CDS            lacZα (fragment): LacZα fragment of β-galactosidase; lacZ fragment
    569..668     +  protein_bind   attL1: mutant version of attL; recombination site for the Gateway® LR reaction LR Clonase™
    674..1618    +  CDS            SLC25A31: ADT4_HUMAN - Also known as AAC4 From Homo sapiens (Human).
   1620..1719    -  protein_bind   attL2: mutant version of attL; recombination site for the Gateway® LR reaction LR Clonase™
   1737..1755    -  promoter       T7 promoter: promoter for bacteriophage T7 RNA polymerase
   1889..2698    +  CDS            KanR: aminoglycoside phosphotransferase; aph(3')-Ia; confers resistance to kanamycin in bacteria or G418 (Geneticin®) in eukaryotes
   2845..3433    +  rep_origin     ori: high-copy-number ColE1/pMB1/pBR322/pUC origin of replication
