[The description below was written by a language model from this plasmid's Addgene catalogue record and pLannotate feature annotations shown in this document.]
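Description:
pDONR221_SLC25A31 is a Gateway entry clone built on the pDONR221 backbone. It carries a codon-optimized open reading frame for human SLC25A31, also known as ANT4 or AAC4, a member of the SLC25 mitochondrial carrier family that acts as an ADP/ATP translocase. The plasmid is about 3.5 kb. It is propagated in E. coli through a high-copy ColE1/pUC-type origin and selected with kanamycin through an aminoglycoside phosphotransferase (KanR) gene.

The 945 bp coding sequence lies between attL1 and attL2 sites, showing that the ORF was introduced by a BP reaction and is now ready for LR Clonase-mediated transfer into any attR-containing destination vector while keeping orientation and reading frame. Upstream of the cassette, rrnB T1 and T2 terminators shield the insert from read-through transcription originating in the backbone. The short lacI and lacZα fragments that were annotated appear to be backbone remnants rather than functional genes. A T7 promoter sits just outside attL2 on the opposite strand and so reads back toward the insert. M13 forward and reverse priming sites are listed for sequence verification.

Although the catalogue classifies the plasmid as a mammalian expression vector, the feature table shows no eukaryotic promoter, polyadenylation signal or epitope tag. The construct therefore serves as a shuttle source for the ORF rather than an expression plasmid in its own right. It belongs to a consortium-wide collection of solute carrier clones and is intended for subcloning the transporter into custom expression vectors for functional and drug-discovery studies of SLC proteins.
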