Addgene plasmid #131969: pDONR221_SLC25A31
Purpose: Gateway entry clone with codon-optimized ORF sequence for subcloning into custom expression vectors
Depositing lab: RESOLUTE Consortium & Giulio Superti-Furga. Depositing organization: CeMM Research Center for Molecular Medicine. Publication: The RESOLUTE consortium: unlocking SLC transporters for drug discovery. Superti-Furga G, Lackner D, Wiedmer T, Ingles-Prieto A, Barbosa B, Girardi E, Goldmann U, Gurtl B, Klavins K, Klimek C, Lindinger S, Lineiro-Retes E, Muller AC, Onstein S, Redinger G, Reil D, Sedlyarov V, Wolf G, Crawford M, Everley R, ... Steppan CM. Nat Rev Drug Discov. 2020 Jul;19(7):429-430. doi: 10.1038/d41573-020-00056-6. PubMed 32265506.
Backbone
  Vector backbone: pDONR221
  Backbone manufacturer: Thermo Fisher Scientific
  Backbone size w/o insert (bp): 2550
  Vector type: Mammalian Expression
Growth in bacteria
  Bacterial resistance: Kanamycin, 50 μg/mL
  Growth temperature: 37°C
  Growth strain: Stbl3
  Copy number: High Copy
Gene/Insert
  Gene/Insert name: SLC25A31 (alt name: DKFZP434N1235, ANT4)
  Species: H. sapiens (human)
  Insert size (bp): 945
  Entrez Gene: SLC25A31 (a.k.a. AAC4, ANT4, SFEC35kDa, DKFZp434N1235)
  Cloning method: Gateway Cloning
  Sequencing primers: 5′ M13-fwd; 3′ M13-rev
Terms and licenses: Academic/Nonprofit Terms; Industry Terms
Depositor comments: For more information on the full Resolute plasmid collection, please see www.addgene.org/depositor-collections/re-solute/. Please provide your feedback on this plasmid to the RESOLUTE consortium by filling out their RESOLUTE repository feedback form: https://forms.office.com/Pages/ResponsePage.aspx?id=0e05yklzmkS7rjFGQL4N7z4feCLQvEJAmVcOCM_u885UN1JJRko0Ukg4TVQwNTZLOUxPQVJWT1NHUCQlQCN0PWcu
How to cite: pDONR221_SLC25A31 was a gift from RESOLUTE Consortium & Giulio Superti-Furga (Addgene plasmid # 131969 ; http://n2t.net/addgene:131969 ; RRID:Addgene_131969)
