>Addgene plasmid #131969 | pDONR221_SLC25A31 | depositor partial sequence | sequence record 253338 | Codon-optimized ORF of SLC25A31
ATGCACCGCGAGCCAGCCAAGAAGAAGGCCGAGAAGCGGCTGTTCGACGCCAGCTCCTTTGGCAAGGATC
TGCTGGCAGGAGGAGTGGCAGCAGCCGTGAGCAAGACCGCCGTGGCCCCCATCGAGAGAGTGAAGCTGCT
GCTGCAGGTGCAGGCCTCTAGCAAGCAGATCAGCCCAGAGGCCAGGTATAAGGGCATGGTGGACTGCCTG
GTGAGAATCCCCAGGGAGCAGGGCTTCTTTTCCTTCTGGCGCGGCAACCTGGCCAATGTGATCCGGTATT
TTCCTACACAGGCCCTGAACTTCGCCTTTAAGGATAAGTACAAGCAGCTGTTCATGTCCGGCGTGAACAA
GGAGAAGCAGTTCTGGAGATGGTTTCTGGCCAATCTGGCATCTGGAGGAGCAGCAGGAGCCACCAGCCTG
TGCGTGGTGTATCCTCTGGACTTCGCAAGGACAAGGCTGGGAGTGGATATCGGCAAGGGCCCAGAGGAGC
GCCAGTTTAAGGGCCTGGGCGACTGTATCATGAAGATCGCCAAGTCTGATGGAATCGCAGGACTGTACCA
GGGATTCGGCGTGTCCGTGCAGGGCATCATCGTGTACCGGGCCTCTTATTTTGGCGCCTACGACACCGTG
AAGGGCCTGCTGCCCAAGCCTAAGAAGACACCCTTCCTGGTGTCTTTCTTTATCGCCCAGGTGGTGACCA
CATGCAGCGGCATCCTGTCCTATCCTTTTGACACCGTGCGGAGAAGGATGATGATGCAGAGCGGCGAGGC
CAAGAGACAGTATAAGGGCACACTGGATTGTTTCGTGAAGATCTACCAGCACGAGGGCATCTCCTCTTTC
TTTAGAGGCGCCTTTTCCAATGTGCTGAGGGGAACCGGAGGCGCCCTGGTGCTGGTGCTGTACGACAAGA
TCAAGGAGTTCTTTCACATCGATATCGGCGGCAGG
